Addgene plasmid #28237: pEGFP-C1-ER beta
Depositing lab: Michael Mancini. Depositing organization: Baylor College of Medicine.
Backbone
  Vector backbone: pEGFP-C1
  Backbone manufacturer: Clontech
  Backbone size w/o insert (bp): 4731
  Vector type: Mammalian Expression
  Selectable markers: Neomycin (select with G418)
Growth in bacteria
  Bacterial resistance: Kanamycin, 50 μg/mL
  Growth temperature: 37°C
  Growth strain: DH5alpha
  Growth instructions: DH5 alpha
  Copy number: High Copy
Gene/Insert
  Gene/Insert name: ER beta (alt name: ESR2)
  Species: H. sapiens (human)
  Insert size (bp): 1590
  GenBank ID: NM_001437
  Entrez Gene: ESR2 (a.k.a. ER-BETA, ESR-BETA, ESRB, ESTRB, Erb, NR3A2, ODG8)
  Tag / fusion protein: EGFP (N terminal on backbone)
  Cloning method: Restriction Enzyme; 5′ cloning site Xho I (not destroyed); 3′ cloning site BamHI (not destroyed)
  Sequencing primers: 5′ EGFP-C; 3′ EGFP-N
Resource information
  A portion of this plasmid was derived from a plasmid made by: pSG5-ER beta, Jan-Ake Gustafsson
Terms and licenses: Academic/Nonprofit Terms; Industry Terms: Not Available to Industry
How to cite: pEGFP-C1-ER beta was a gift from Michael Mancini (Addgene plasmid # 28237 ; http://n2t.net/addgene:28237 ; RRID:Addgene_28237)
