[The description below was written by a language model from this plasmid's Addgene catalogue record and pLannotate feature annotations shown in this document.]
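Description:
pEGFP-C1-ER beta is a mammalian expression plasmid built on the Clontech pEGFP-C1 backbone that produces human estrogen receptor beta (ESR2) fused at its N terminus to EGFP. The 1,590 bp ER beta coding sequence, derived from an earlier pSG5-based ER beta plasmid, was inserted between the XhoI and BamHI sites of the multiple cloning site, both of which remain intact. It sits directly downstream of, and in the same orientation as, the EGFP open reading frame. Transcription of the fusion is driven by the human cytomegalovirus immediate early enhancer and promoter, giving strong constitutive expression in most mammalian cell lines, and the transcript is terminated by the SV40 polyadenylation signal. The full depositor sequence is 6,295 nt. The annotation tool's matches to a short large T antigen fragment, a ble fragment and a very short bGH poly(A) fragment appear to be incidental remnants of backbone sequence rather than functional parts.

For propagation in E. coli the plasmid carries a high-copy ColE1/pUC-type origin, along with an f1 origin that permits single-stranded DNA production. A single Tn5 aminoglycoside phosphotransferase gene (NeoR/KanR) serves both hosts. A bacterial bla-type promoter drives it to give kanamycin resistance in bacteria, while the adjacent SV40 enhancer/early promoter and an HSV TK polyadenylation signal allow G418 selection of stably transfected mammalian cells.

The record does not state a specific application. An EGFP–ER beta fusion of this kind is generally suited to visualising the receptor's subcellular localisation and dynamics in live or fixed cells by fluorescence microscopy, after either transient transfection or stable selection.
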