Features (pLannotate 1.2.2; 15 found; start..end, strand, type, name):
     61..364     +  enhancer       CMV enhancer: human cytomegalovirus immediate early enhancer
    365..568     +  promoter       CMV promoter: human cytomegalovirus (CMV) immediate early promoter
    613..1329    +  CDS            EGFP: EGFP is a basic (constitutively fluorescent) green fluorescent protein published in 1996, derived from Aequorea victoria. It is reported to be a rapidly-maturing weak dimer with moderate acid sensitivity.
   1330..1360    +  misc_feature   MCS (fragment): multiple cloning site
   1360..2949    +  CDS            ESR2: ESR2_HUMAN - Also known as ESTRB, NR3A2. Experimental evidence at protein level: Swiss-Prot protein existence level 1. [Isoform 2]: Lacks ligand binding ability and has no or only very low ERE binding activity resulting in the loss of ligand-dependent transactivation ability. From Homo sapiens (Human).
   2976..3060    +  CDS            large T antigen (fragment): large T antigen from SV40 (simian virus 40)
   3083..3204    +  polyA_signal   SV40 poly(A) signal: SV40 polyadenylation signal
   3238..3666    -  rep_origin     f1 ori (sequence partly withheld): f1 bacteriophage origin of replication; arrow indicates direction of (+) strand synthesis
   3693..3797    +  promoter       AmpR promoter: bla
   3799..4156    +  promoter       SV40 promoter: SV40 enhancer and early promoter
   4191..4985    +  CDS            NeoR/KanR: aminoglycoside phosphotransferase from Tn5; aph(3')-II (or nptII); confers resistance to neomycin, kanamycin, and G418 (Geneticin®)
   5006..5158    +  CDS            ble (fragment): BLE_KLEPN - Experimental evidence at protein level: Swiss-Prot protein existence level 1. Binding protein with a strong affinity to the bleomycin family of antibiotics. Binds to CL990; an antimitotic-antibiotic compound. From Klebsiella pneumoniae.
   5217..5264    +  polyA_signal   HSV TK poly(A) signal: herpes simplex virus thymidine kinase polyadenylation signal (Cole and Stacy, 1985)
   5355..5371    -  polyA_signal   bGH poly(A) signal (fragment): bovine growth hormone polyadenylation signal
   5593..6181    +  rep_origin     ori: high-copy-number ColE1/pMB1/pBR322/pUC origin of replication
>Addgene plasmid #28237 | pEGFP-C1-ER beta | depositor full sequence | sequence record 13367 | Author sequence
TAGTTATTAATAGTAATCAATTACGGGGTCATTAGTTCATAGCCCATATATGGAGTTCCGCGTTACATAA
CTTACGGTAAATGGCCCGCCTGGCTGACCGCCCAACGACCCCCGCCCATTGACGTCAATAATGACGTATG
TTCCCATAGTAACGCCAATAGGGACTTTCCATTGACGTCAATGGGTGGAGTATTTACGGTAAACTGCCCA
CTTGGCAGTACATCAAGTGTATCATATGCCAAGTACGCCCCCTATTGACGTCAATGACGGTAAATGGCCC
GCCTGGCATTATGCCCAGTACATGACCTTATGGGACTTTCCTACTTGGCAGTACATCTACGTATTAGTCA
TCGCTATTACCATGGTGATGCGGTTTTGGCAGTACATCAATGGGCGTGGATAGCGGTTTGACTCACGGGG
ATTTCCAAGTCTCCACCCCATTGACGTCAATGGGAGTTTGTTTTGGCACCAAAATCAACGGGACTTTCCA
AAATGTCGTAACAACTCCGCCCCATTGACGCAAATGGGCGGTAGGCGTGTACGGTGGGAGGTCTATATAA
GCAGAGCTGGTTTAGTGAACCGTCAGATCCGCTAGCGCTACCGGTCGCCACCATGGTGAGCAAGGGCGAG
GAGCTGTTCACCGGGGTGGTGCCCATCCTGGTCGAGCTGGACGGCGACGTAAACGGCCACAAGTTCAGCG
TGTCCGGCGAGGGCGAGGGCGATGCCACCTACGGCAAGCTGACCCTGAAGTTCATCTGCACCACCGGCAA
GCTGCCCGTGCCCTGGCCCACCCTCGTGACCACCCTGACCTACGGCGTGCAGTGCTTCAGCCGCTACCCC
GACCACATGAAGCAGCACGACTTCTTCAAGTCCGCCATGCCCGAAGGCTACGTCCAGGAGCGCACCATCT
TCTTCAAGGACGACGGCAACTACAAGACCCGCGCCGAGGTGAAGTTCGAGGGCGACACCCTGGTGAACCG
CATCGAGCTGAAGGGCATCGACTTCAAGGAGGACGGCAACATCCTGGGGCACAAGCTGGAGTACAACTAC
AACAGCCACAACGTCTATATCATGGCCGACAAGCAGAAGAACGGCATCAAGGTGAACTTCAAGATCCGCC
ACAACATCGAGGACGGCAGCGTGCAGCTCGCCGACCACTACCAGCAGAACACCCCCATCGGCGACGGCCC
CGTGCTGCTGCCCGACAACCACTACCTGAGCACCCAGTCCGCCCTGAGCAAAGACCCCAACGAGAAGCGC
GATCACATGGTCCTGCTGGAGTTCGTGACCGCCGCCGGGATCACTCTCGGCATGGACGAGCTGTACAAGT
CCGGACTCAGATCTCGAGCTCAAGCTTCGATGGATATAAAAAACTCACCATCTAGCCTTAATTCTCCTTC
CTCCTACAACTGCAGTCAATCCATCTTACCCCTGGAGCACGGCTCCATATACATACCTTCCTCCTATGTA
GACAGCCACCATGAATATCCAGCCATGACATTCTATAGCCCTGCTGTGATGAATTACAGCATTCCCAGCA
ATGTCACTAACTTGGAAGGTGGGCCTGGTCGGCAGACCACAAGCCCAAATGTGTTGTGGCCAACACCTGG
GCACCTTTCTCCTTTAGTGGTCCATCGCCAGTTATCACATCTGTATGCGGAACCTCAAAAGAGTCCCTGG
TGTGAAGCAAGATCGCTAGAACACACCTTACCTGTAAACAGAGAGACACTGAAAAGGAAGGTTAGTGGGA
ACCGTTGCGCCAGCCCTGTTACTGGTCCAGGTTCAAAGAGGGATGCTCACTTCTGCGCTGTCTGCAGCGA
TTACGCATCGGGATATCACTATGGAGTCTGGTCGTGTGAAGGATGTAAGGCCTTTTTTAAAAGAAGCATT
CAAGGACATAATGATTATATTTGTCCAGCTACAAATCAGTGTACAATCGATAAAAACCGGCGCAAGAGCT
GCCAGGCCTGCCGACTTCGGAAGTGTTACGAAGTGGGAATGGTGAAGTGTGGCTCCCGGAGAGAGAGATG
TGGGTACCGCCTTGTGCGGAGACAGAGAAGTGCCGACGAGCAGCTGCACTGTGCCGGCAAGGCCAAGAGA
AGTGGCGGCCACGCGCCCCGAGTGCGGGAGCTGCTGCTGGACGCCCTGAGCCCCGAGCAGCTAGTGCTCA
CCCTCCTGGAGGCTGAGCCGCCCCATGTGCTGATCAGCCGCCCCAGTGCGCCCTTCACCGAGGCCTCCAT
GATGATGTCCCTGACCAAGTTGGCCGACAAGGAGTTGGTACACATGATCAGCTGGGCCAAGAAGATTCCC
GGCTTTGTGGAGCTCAGCCTGTTCGACCAAGTGCGGCTCTTGGAGAGCTGTTGGATGGAGGTGTTAATGA
TGGGGCTGATGTGGCGCTCAATTGACCACCCCGGCAAGCTCATCTTTGCTCCAGATCTTGTTCTGGACAG
GGATGAGGGGAAATGCGTAGAAGGAATTCTGGAAATCTTTGACATGCTCCTGGCAACTACTTCAAGGTTT
CGAGAGTTAAAACTCCAACACAAAGAATATCTCTGTGTCAAGGCCATGATCCTGCTCAATTCCAGTATGT
ACCCTCTGGTCACAGCGACCCAGGATGCTGACAGCAGCCGGAAGCTGGCTCACTTGCTGAACGCCGTGAC
CGATGCTTTGGTTTGGGTGATTGCCAAGAGCGGCATCTCCTCCCAGCAGCAATCCATGCGCCTGGCTAAC
CTCCTGATGCTCCTGTCCCACGTCAGGCATGCGAGTAACAAGGGCATGGAACATCTGCTCAACATGAAGT
GCAAAAATGTGGTCCCAGTGTATGACCTGCTGCTGGAGATGCTGAATGCCCACGTGCTTCGCGGGTGCAA
GTCCTCCATCACGGGGTCCGAGTGCAGCCCGGCAGAGGACAGTAAAAGCAAAGAGGGCTCCCAGAACCCA
CAGTCTCAGCCCGGGATCCACCGGATCTAGATAACTGATCATAATCAGCCATACCACATTTGTAGAGGTT
TTACTTGCTTTAAAAAACCTCCCACACCTCCCCCTGAACCTGAAACATAAAATGAATGCAATTGTTGTTG
TTAACTTGTTTATTGCAGCTTATAATGGTTACAAATAAAGCAATAGCATCACAAATTTCACAAATAAAGC
ATTTTTTTCACTGCATTCTAGTTGTGGTTTGTCCAAACTCATCAATGTATCTTAAGGCGTAAATTGTAAG
CGTTAATATTTTGTTAAAATTCGCGTTAAATTTTTGTTAAATCAGCTCATTTTTTAACCAATAGGCCGAA
ATCGGCAAAATCCCTTATAAATCAAAAGAATAGACCGAGATAGGGT
[37 nt withheld, positions 3337-3373]
AAAGAACGTGGACTCCAACGTCAAAGG
[49 nt withheld, positions 3401-3449]
T
[91 nt withheld, positions 3451-3541]
G
[124 nt withheld, positions 3543-3666]
CAGGTGGCACTTTTCGGGGAAATGTGCGCGGAACCCCTATTTGTTTATTTTTCTAAATACATTCAAATAT
GTATCCGCTCATGAGACAATAACCCTGATAAATGCTTCAATAATATTGAAAAAGGAAGAGTCCTGAGGCG
GAAAGAACCAGCTGTGGAATGTGTGTCAGTTAGGGTGTGGAAAGTCCCCAGGCTCCCCAGCAGGCAGAAG
TATGCAAAGCATGCATCTCAATTAGTCAGCAACCAGGTGTGGAAAGTCCCCAGGCTCCCCAGCAGGCAGA
AGTATGCAAAGCATGCATCTCAATTAGTCAGCAACCATAGTCCCGCCCCTAACTCCGCCCATCCCGCCCC
TAACTCCGCCCAGTTCCGCCCATTCTCCGCCCCATGGCTGACTAATTTTTTTTATTTATGCAGAGGCCGA
GGCCGCCTCGGCCTCTGAGCTATTCCAGAAGTAGTGAGGAGGCTTTTTTGGAGGCCTAGGCTTTTGCAAA
GATCGATCAAGAGACAGGATGAGGATCGTTTCGCATGATTGAACAAGATGGATTGCACGCAGGTTCTCCG
GCCGCTTGGGTGGAGAGGCTATTCGGCTATGACTGGGCACAACAGACAATCGGCTGCTCTGATGCCGCCG
TGTTCCGGCTGTCAGCGCAGGGGCGCCCGGTTCTTTTTGTCAAGACCGACCTGTCCGGTGCCCTGAATGA
ACTGCAAGACGAGGCAGCGCGGCTATCGTGGCTGGCCACGACGGGCGTTCCTTGCGCAGCTGTGCTCGAC
GTTGTCACTGAAGCGGGAAGGGACTGGCTGCTATTGGGCGAAGTGCCGGGGCAGGATCTCCTGTCATCTC
ACCTTGCTCCTGCCGAGAAAGTATCCATCATGGCTGATGCAATGCGGCGGCTGCATACGCTTGATCCGGC
TACCTGCCCATTCGACCACCAAGCGAAACATCGCATCGAGCGAGCACGTACTCGGATGGAAGCCGGTCTT
GTCGATCAGGATGATCTGGACGAAGAGCATCAGGGGCTCGCGCCAGCCGAACTGTTCGCCAGGCTCAAGG
CGAGCATGCCCGACGGCGAGGATCTCGTCGTGACCCATGGCGATGCCTGCTTGCCGAATATCATGGTGGA
AAATGGCCGCTTTTCTGGATTCATCGACTGTGGCCGGCTGGGTGTGGCGGACCGCTATCAGGACATAGCG
TTGGCTACCCGTGATATTGCTGAAGAGCTTGGCGGCGAATGGGCTGACCGCTTCCTCGTGCTTTACGGTA
TCGCCGCTCCCGATTCGCAGCGCATCGCCTTCTATCGCCTTCTTGACGAGTTCTTCTGAGCGGGACTCTG
GGGTTCGAAATGACCGACCAAGCGACGCCCAACCTGCCATCACGAGATTTCGATTCCACCGCCGCCTTCT
ATGAAAGGTTGGGCTTCGGAATCGTTTTCCGGGACGCCGGCTGGATGATCCTCCAGCGCGGGGATCTCAT
GCTGGAGTTCTTCGCCCACCCTAGGGGGAGGCTAACTGAAACACGGAAGGAGACAATACCGGAAGGAACC
CGCGCTATGACGGCAATAAAAAGACAGAATAAAACGCACGGTGTTGGGTCGTTTGTTCATAAACGCGGGG
TTCGGTCCCAGGGCTGGCACTCTGTCGATACCCCACCGAGACCCCATTGGGGCCAATACGCCCGCGTTTC
TTCCTTTTCCCCACCCCACCCCCCAAGTTCGGGTGAAGGCCCAGGGCTCGCAGCCAACGTCGGGGCGGCA
GGCCCTGCCATAGCCTCAGGTTACTCATATATACTTTAGATTGATTTAAAACTTCATTTTTAATTTAAAA
GGATCTAGGTGAAGATCCTTTTTGATAATCTCATGACCAAAATCCCTTAACGTGAGTTTTCGTTCCACTG
AGCGTCAGACCCCGTAGAAAAGATCAAAGGATCTTCTTGAGATCCTTTTTTTCTGCGCGTAATCTGCTGC
TTGCAAACAAAAAAACCACCGCTACCAGCGGTGGTTTGTTTGCCGGATCAAGAGCTACCAACTCTTTTTC
CGAAGGTAACTGGCTTCAGCAGAGCGCAGATACCAAATACTGTCCTTCTAGTGTAGCCGTAGTTAGGCCA
CCACTTCAAGAACTCTGTAGCACCGCCTACATACCTCGCTCTGCTAATCCTGTTACCAGTGGCTGCTGCC
AGTGGCGATAAGTCGTGTCTTACCGGGTTGGACTCAAGACGATAGTTACCGGATAAGGCGCAGCGGTCGG
GCTGAACGGGGGGTTCGTGCACACAGCCCAGCTTGGAGCGAACGACCTACACCGAACTGAGATACCTACA
GCGTGAGCTATGAGAAAGCGCCACGCTTCCCGAAGGGAGAAAGGCGGACAGGTATCCGGTAAGCGGCAGG
GTCGGAACAGGAGAGCGCACGAGGGAGCTTCCAGGGGGAAACGCCTGGTATCTTTATAGTCCTGTCGGGT
TTCGCCACCTCTGACTTGAGCGTCGATTTTTGTGATGCTCGTCAGGGGGGCGGAGCCTATGGAAAAACGC
CAGCAACGCGGCCTTTTTACGGTTCCTGGCCTTTTGCTGGCCTTTTGCTCACATGTTCTTTCCTGCGTTA
TCCCCTGATTCTGTGGATAACCGTATTACCGCCATGCAT
