>Addgene plasmid #28237 | pEGFP-C1-ER beta | addgene partial sequence | sequence record 34593 | 28237 with EGFP-C
AGTCCGGACTCAGATCTCGAGCTCAAGCTTCGATGGATATAAAAAACTCACCATCTAGCCTTAATTCTCC
TTCCTCCTACAACTGCAGTCAATCCATCTTACCCCTGGAGCACGGCTCCATATACATACCTTCCTCCTAT
GTAGACAGCCACCATGAATATCCAGCCATGACATTCTATAGCCCTGCTGTGATGAATTACAGCATTCCCA
GCAATGTCACTAACTTGGAAGGTGGGCCTGGTCGGCAGACCACAAGCCCAAATGTGTTGTGGCCAACACC
TGGGCACCTTTCTCCTTTAGTGGTCCATCGCCAGTTATCACATCTGTATGCGGAACCTCAAAAGAGTCCC
TGGTGTGAAGCAAGATCGCTAGAACACACCTTACCTGTAAACAGAGAGACACTGAAAAGGAAGGTTAGTG
GGAACCGTTGCGCCAGCCCTGTTACTGGTCCAGGTTCAAAGAGGGATGCTCACTTCTGCGCTGTCTGCAG
CGATTACGCATCGGGATATCACTATGGAGTCTGGTCGTGTGAAGGATGTAAGGCCTTTTTTAAAAGAAGC
ATTCAAGGACATAATGATTATATTTGTCCAGCTACAAATCAGTGTACAATCGATAAAAACCGGCGCAAGA
GCTGCCAGGCCTGCCGACTTCGGAAGTGTTACGAAGTGGGAATGGTGAAGTGTGGCTCCCGGAGAGAGAG
ATGTGGGTACCGCCTTGTGCGGAGACAGAGAAGTGCCGACGAGCAGCTGCACTGTGCCGGCAAGGCCAAG
AGAAGTGGCGGCC
