>Addgene plasmid #28237 | pEGFP-C1-ER beta | addgene partial sequence | sequence record 166249 | CMV-F 5'-CGCAAATGGGCGGTAGGCGTG-3'
AGAGCTGGTTTAGTGAACCGTCAGATCCGCTAGCGCTACCGGTCGCCACCATGGTGAGCAAGGGCGAGGA
GCTGTTCACCGGGGTGGTGCCCATCCTGGTCGAGCTGGACGGCGACGTAAACGGCCACAAGTTCAGCGTG
TCCGGCGAGGGCGAGGGCGATGCCACCTACGGCAAGCTGACCCTGAAGTTCATCTGCACCACCGGCAAGC
TGCCCGTGCCCTGGCCCACCCTCGTGACCACCCTGACCTACGGCGTGCAGTGCTTCAGCCGCTACCCCGA
CCACATGAAGCAGCACGACTTCTTCAAGTCCGCCATGCCCGAAGGCTACGTCCAGGAGCGCACCATCTTC
TTCAAGGACGACGGCAACTACAAGACCCGCGCCGAGGTGAAGTTCGAGGGCGACACCCTGGTGAACCGCA
TCGAGCTGAAGGGCATCGACTTCAAGGAGGACGGCAACATCCTGGGGCACAAGCTGGAGTACAACTACAA
CAGCCACAACGTCTATATCATGGCCGACAAGCAGAAGAACGGCATCAAGGTGAACTTCAAGATCCGCCAC
AACATCGAGGACGGCAGCGTGCAGCTCGCCGACCACTACCAGCAGAACACCCCCATCGGCGACGGCCCCG
TGCTGCTGCCCGACAACCACTACCTGAGCACCCAGTCCGCCCTGAGCAAAGACCCCAACGAGAAGCGCGA
TCACATGGTCCTGCTGGAGTTCGTGACCGCCGCCGGGATCACTCTCGGCATGGACGAGCTGTACAAGTCC
GGACTCAGATCTCGAGCTCAAGCTTCGATGGATATAAAAAACTCACCATCTAGCCTTAATTCTCCTTCCT
CCTACAACTGCAGTCAATCCATCTTACCCCTGGAGCACGGCTCC
